>Addgene plasmid #232317 | pLenti-mEtfdh-AAA6 | addgene full sequence | sequence record 483792 | Addgene NGS Result
CGGAGCCCAACTTTTCTATACAAAGTTGATCCGATAATCACTAGTAAAATTTTGAATTTTTGTAATTTGT
TTTTGTAATTCTTTAGTTTGTATGTCTGTTGCTATTATGTCTACTATTCTTTCCCCTGCACTGTACCCCC
CAATCCCCCCTTTTCTTTTAAAAGCTAGCGATACCGTCGAGATCCGTTCACTAATCGAATGGATCTGTCT
CTGTCTCTCTCTCCACCTTCTTCTTCTATTCCTTCGGGCCTGTCGGGTCCCCTCGGGGTTGGGAGGTGGG
TCTGAAACGATAATGGTGAATATCCCTGCCTAACTCTATTCACTATAGAAAGTACAGCAAAAACTATTCT
TAAACCTACCAAGCCTCCTACTATCATTATGAATAATTTTATATACCACAGCCAATTTGTTATGTTAAAC
CAATTCCACAAACTTGCCCATTTATCTAATTCCAATAATTCTTGTTCATTCTTTTCTTGCTGGTTTTGCG
ATTCTTCAATTAAGGAGTGTATTAAGCTTGTGTAATTGTTAATTTCTCTGTCCCACTCCATCCAGGTCGT
GTGATTCCAAATCTGTTCCAGAGATTTATTACTCCAACTAGCATTCCAAGGCACAGCAGTGGTGCAAATG
AGTTTTCCAGAGCAACCCCAAATCCCCAGGAGCTGTTGATCCTTTAGGTATCTTTCCACAGCCAGGATTC
TTGCCTGGAGCTGCTTGATGCCCCAGACTGTGAGTTGCAACAGATGCTGTTGCGCCTCAATAGCCCTCAG
CAAATTGTTCTGCTGCTGCACTATACCAGACAATAATTGTCTGGCCTGTACCGTCAGCGTCATTGACGCT
GCGCCCATAGTGCTTCCTGCTGCTCCCAAGAACCCAAGGAACAAAGCTCCTATTCCCACTGCTCTTTTTT
CTCTCTGCACCACTCTTCTCTTTGCCTTGGTGGGTGCTACTCCTAATGGTTCAATTTTTACTACTTTATA
TTTATATAATTCACTTCTCCAATTGTCCCTCATATCTCCTCCTCCAGGTCTGAAGATCAGCGGCCGCTTG
CTGTGCGGTGGTCTTACTTTTGTTTTGCTCTTCCTCTATCTTGTCTAAAGCTTCCTTGGTGTCTTTTATC
TCTATCCTTTGATGCACACAATAGAGGGTTGCTACTGTATTATATAATGATCTAAGTTCTTCTGATCCTG
TCTGAAGGGATGGTTGTAGCTGTCCCAGTATTTGTCTACAGCCTTCTGATGTTTCTAACAGGCCAGGATT
AACTGCGAATCGTTCTAGCTCCCTGCTTGCCCATACTATATGTTTTAATTTATATTTTTTCTTTCCCCCT
GGCCTTAACCGAATTTTTTCCCATCGCGATCTAATTCTCCCCCGCTTAATACTGACGCTCTCGCACCCAT
CTCTCTCCTTCTAGCCTCCGCTAGTCAAAATTTTTGGCGTACTCACCAGTCGCCGCCCCTCGCCTCTTGC
CGTGCGCGCTTCAGCAAGCCGAGTCCTGCGTCGAGAGAGCTCCTCTGGTTTCCCTTTCGCTTTCAAGTCC
CTGTTCGGGCGCCACTGCTAGAGATTTTCCACACTGACTAAAAGGGTCTGAGGGATCTCTAGTTACCAGA
GTCACACAACAGACGGGCACACACTACTTGAAGCACTCAAGGCAAGCTTTATTGAGGCTTAAGCAGTGGG
TTCCCTAGTTAGCCAGAGAGCTCCCAGGCTCAGATCTGGTCTAACCAGAGAGACCCGTTTATGTATCGAG
CTAGGCACTTAAATACAATATCTCTGCAATGCGGCAATTCAGTGGTTCGTCCAATCCATGTCAGACCCGT
CTGTTGCCTTCCTAATAAGGCACGATCGTACCACCTTACTTCCACCAATCGGCATGCACGGTGCTTTTTC
TCTCCTTGTAAGGCATGTTGCTAACTCATCGTTACCATGTTGCAAGACTACAAGAGTATTGCATAAGACT
ACATTAAGCTTGCAGCTCCAGCTTTTGTTCCCTTTAGTGAGGGTTAATTGCGCGCTTGGCGTAATCATGG
TCATAGCTGTTTCCTGTGTGAAATTGTTATCCGCTCACAATTCCACACAACATACGAGCCGGAAGCATAA
AGTGTAAAGCCTGGGGTGCCTAATGAGTGAGCTAACTCACATTAATTGCGTTGCGCTCACTGCCCGCTTT
CCAGTCGGGAAACCTGTCGTGCCAGCTGCATTAATGAATCGGCCAACGCGCGGGGAGAGGCGGTTTGCGT
ATTGGGCGCTCTTCCGCTTCCTCGCTCACTGACTCGCTGCGCTCGGTCGTTCGGCTGCGGCGAGCGGTAT
CAGCTCACTCAAAGGCGGTAATACGGTTATCCACAGAATCAGGGGATAACGCAGGAAAGAACATGTGAGC
AAAAGGCCAGCAAAAGGCCAGGAACCGTAAAAAGGCCGCGTTGCTGGCGTTTTTCCATAGGCTCCGCCCC
CCTGACGAGCATCACAAAAATCGACGCTCAAGTCAGAGGTGGCGAAACCCGACAGGACTATAAAGATACC
AGGCGTTTCCCCCTGGAAGCTCCCTCGTGCGCTCTCCTGTTCCGACCCTGCCGCTTACCGGATACCTGTC
CGCCTTTCTCTCTTCGGGAAGCGTGGCGCTTTCTCATAGCTCACGCTGTAGGTATCTCAGTTCGGTGTAG
GTCGTTCGCTCCAAGCTGGGCTGTGTGCACGAACCCCCCGTTCAGCCCGACCGCTGCGCCTTATCCGGTA
ACTATCGTCTTGAGTCCAACCCGGTAAGACACGACTTATCGCCACTGGCAGCAGCCACTGGTAACAGGAT
TAGCAGAGCGAGGTATGTAGGCGGTGCTACAGAGTTCTTGAAGTGGTGGCCTAACTACGGCTACACTAGA
AGAACAGTATTTGGTATCTGCGCTCTGCTGAAGCCAGTTACCTTCGGAAAAAGAGTTGGTAGCTCTTGAT
CCGGCAAACAAACCACCGCTGGTAGCGGTGGTTTTTTTGTTTGCAAGCAGCAGATTACGCGCAGAAAAAA
AGGATCTCAAGAAGATCCTTTGATCTTTTCTACGGGGTCTGACGCTCAGTGGAACGAAAACTCACGTTAA
GGGATTTTGGTCATGAGATTATCAAAAAGGATCTTCACCTAGATCCTTTTAAATTAAAAATGAAGTTTTA
AATCAATCTAAAGTATATATGAGTAAACTTGGTCTGACAGTTACCAATGCTTAATCAGTGAGGCACCTAT
CTCAGCGATCTGTCTATTTCGTTCATCCATAGTTGCCTGACTCCCCGTCGTGTAGATAACTACGATACGG
GAGGGCTTACCATCTGGCCCCAGTGCTGCAATGATACCGCGAGACCCACGCTCACCGGCTCCAGATTTAT
CAGCAATAAACCAGCCAGCCGGAAGGGCCGAGCGCAGAAGTGGTCCTGCAACTTTATCCGCCTCCATCCA
GTCTATTAATTGTTGCCGGGAAGCTAGAGTAAGTAGTTCGCCAGTTAATAGTTTGCGCAACGTTGTTGCC
ATTGCTACAGGCATCGTGGTGTCACGCTCGTCGTTTGGTATGGCTTCATTCAGCTCCGGTTCCCAACGAT
CAAGGCGAGTTACATGATCCCCCATGTTGTGCAAAAAAGCGGTTAGCTCCTTCGGTCCTCCGATCGTTGT
CAGAAGTAAGTTGGCCGCAGTGTTATCACTCATGGTTATGGCAGCACTGCATAATTCTCTTACTGTCATG
CCATCCGTAAGATGCTTTTCTGTGACTGGTGAGTACTCAACCAAGTCATTCTGAGAATAGTGTATGCGGC
GACCGAGTTGCTCTTGCCCGGCGTCAATACGGGATAATACCGCGCCACATAGCAGAACTTTAAAAGTGCT
CATCATTGGAAAACGTTCTTCGGGGCGAAAACTCTCAAGGATCTTACCGCTGTTGAGATCCAGTTCGATG
TAACCCACTCGTGCACCCAACTGATCTTCAGCATCTTTTACTTTCACCAGCGTTTCTGGGTGAGCAAAAA
CAGGAAGGCAAAATGCCGCAAAAAAGGGAATAAGGGCGACACGGAAATGTTGAATACTCATACTCTTCCT
TTTTCAATATTATTGAAGCATTTATCAGGGTTATTGTCTCATGAGCGGATACATATTTGAATGTATTTAG
AAAAATAAACAAATAGGGGTTCCGCGCACATTTCCCCGAAAAGTGCCACCTAAATTGTAAGCGTTAATAT
TTTGTTAAAATTCGCGTTAAATTTTTGTTAAATCAGCTCATTTTTTAACCAATAGGCCGAAATCGGCAAA
ATCCCTTATAAATCAAAAGAATAGACCGAGATAGGGT
[37 nt withheld, positions 4308-4344]
AAAGAACGTGGACTCCAACGTCAAAGG
[49 nt withheld, positions 4372-4420]
T
[91 nt withheld, positions 4422-4512]
G
[124 nt withheld, positions 4514-4637]
CCCATTCGCCATTCAGGCTGCGCAACTGTTGGGAAGGGCGATCGGTGCGGGCCTCTTCGCTATTACGCCA
GCTGGCGAAAGGGGGATGTGCTGCAAGGCGATTAAGTTGGGTAACGCCAGGGTTTTCCCAGTCACGACGT
TGTAAAACGACGGCCAGTGAGCGCGCGTAATACGACTCACTATAGGGCGAATTGGGTACGTCCCTAGGCC
TCCAAAAAAGCCTCCTCACTACTTCTGGAATAGCTCAGAGGCCGAGGCGGCCTCGGCCTCTGCATAAATA
AAAAAAATTAGTCAGCCATGGGGCGGAGAATGGGCGGAACTGGGCGGAGTTAGGGGCGGGATGGGCGGAG
TTAGGGGCGGGATAGCTAGAGCCAGACATGATAAGATACATTGATGAGTTTGGACAAACCACAACTAGAA
TGCAGTGAAAAAAATGCTTTATTTGTGAAATTTGTGATGCTATTGCTTTATTTGTAACCATTATAAGCTG
CAATAAACAAGTTCCTCTCACTCTCTGATATTCATTTCTTTGCAAGTTATAAATACTGAATAATAAGATG
ACATGAACTACTACTGCTAGAGATTTTCCACACTGACTAAAAGGGTCTGAGGGATCTCTAGTTACCAGAG
TCACACAACAGACGGGCACACACTACTTGAAGCACTCAAGGCAAGCTTTATTGAGGCTTAAGCAGTGGGT
TCCCTAGTTAGCCAGAGAGCTCCCAGGCTCAGATCTGGTCTAACCAGAGAGACCCAGTACAAGCAAAAAG
CAGATCTTGTCTTCGTTGGGAGTGAATTAGCCCTTCCAGTCCCCCCTTTTCTTTTAAAAAGTGGCTAAGA
TCTACAGCTGCCTTGTAAGTCATTGGTCTTAAAGGTACCCTATTCCTTTGCCCTCGGACGAGTGCTGGGG
CGTCGGTTTCCACTATCGGCGAGTACTTCTACACAGCCATCGGTCCAGACGGCCGCGCTTCTGCGGGCGA
TTTGTGTACGCCCGACAGTCCCGGCTCCGGATCGGACGATTGCGTCGCATCGACCCTGCGCCCAAGCTGC
ATCATCGAAATTGCCGTCAACCAAGCTCTGATAGAGTTGGTCAAGACCAATGCGGAGCATATACGCCCGG
AGCCGCGGCGATCCTGCAAGCTCCGGATGCCTCCGCTCGAAGTAGCGCGTCTGCTGCTCCATACAAGCCA
ACCACGGCCTCCAGAAGAAGATGTTGGCGACCTCGTATTGGGAATCCCCGAACATCGCCTCGCTCCAGTC
AATGACCGCTGTTATGCGGCCATTGTCCGTCAGGACATTGTTGGAGCCGAAATCCGCGTGCACGAGGTGC
CGGACTTCGGGGCAGTCCTCGGCCCAAAGCATCAGCTCATCGAGAGCCTGCGCGACGGACGCACTGACGG
TGTCGTCCATCACAGTTTGCCAGTGATACACATGGGGATCAGCAATCGCGCATATGAAATCACGCCATGT
AGTGTATTGACCGATTCCTTGCGGTCCGAATGGGCCGAACCCGCTCGTCTGGCTAAGATCGGCCGCAGCG
ATCGCATCCATGGCCTCCGCGACCGGCTGCAGAACAGCGGGCAGTTCGGTTTCAGGCAGGTCTTGCAACG
TGACACCCTGTGCACGGCGGGAGATGCAATAGGTCAGGCTCTCGCTAAATTCCCCAATGTCAAGCACTTC
CGGAATCGGGAGCGCGGCCGATGCAAAGTGCCGATAAACATAACGATCTTTGTAGAAACCATCGGCGCAG
CTATTTACCCGCAGGACATATCCACGCCCTCCTACATCGAAGCTGAAAGCACGAGATTCTTCGCCCTCCG
AGAGCTGCATCAGGTCGGAGACGCTGTCGAACTTTTCGATCAGAAACTTCTCGACAGACGTCGCGGTGAG
TTCAGGCTTTTTCATGGTGGCCACGTGAGGTCGAAAGGCCCGGAGATGAGGAAGAGGAGAACAGCGCGGC
AGACGTGCGCTTTTGAAGCGTGCAGAATGCCGGGCCTCCGGAGGACCTTCGGGCGCCCGCCCCGCCCCTG
AGCCCGCCCCTGAGCCCGCCCCCGGACCCACCCCTTCCCAGCCTCTGAGCCCAGAAAGCGAAGGAGCAAA
GCTGCTATTGGCCGCTGCCCCAAAGGCCTACCCGCTTCCATTGCTCAGCGGTGCTGTCCATCTGCACGAG
ACTAGTGAGACGTGCTACTTCCATTTGTCACGTCCTGCACGACGCGAGCTGCGGGGCGGGGGGGAACTTC
CTGACTAGGGGAGGAGTAGAAGGTGGCGCGAAGGGGCCACCAAAGAACGGAGCCGGTTGGCGCCTACCGG
TGGATGTGGAATGTGTGCGAGGCCAGAGGCCACTTGTGTAGCGCCAAGTGCCCAGCGGGGCTGCTAAAGC
GCATGCTCCAGACTGCCTTGGGAAAAGCGCCTCCCCTACCCGGTAGAATTCGAACCGCGGGAATTCCCGA
TGCGGGGAGGCGGCCCAAAGGGAGATCCGACTCGTCTGAGGGCGAAGGCGAAGACGCGGAAGAGGCCGCA
GAGCCGGCAGCAGGCCGCGGGAAGGAAGGTCCGCTGGATTGAGGGCCGAAGGGACGTAGCAGAAGGACGT
CCCGCGCAGAATCCAGGTGGCAACACAGGCGAGCAGCCATGGAAAGGACGTCAGCTTCCCCGACAACACC
ACGGAATTGTCAGTGCCCAACAGCCGAGCCCCTGTCCAGCAGCGGGCAAGGCAGGCGGCGATGAGTTCCG
CCGTGGCAATAGGGAGGGGGAAAGCGAAAGTCCCGGAAAGGAGCTGACAGGTGGTGGCAATGCCCCAACC
AGTGGGGGTTGCGTCAGCAAACACAGTGCACACCACGCCACGTTGCCTGACAACGGGCCACAACTCCTCA
TAAAGAGACAGCAACCAGGATTTATACAAGGAGGAGAAAATGAAAGCCATACGGGAAGCAATAGCATGAT
ACAAAGGCATTAAAGCAGCGTATCCACATAGCGTAAAAGGAGCAACATAGTTAAGAATACCAGTCAATCT
TTCACAAATTTTGTAATCCAGAGGTTGATTATCGGAATTCGATTATCACCACTTTGTACAAGAAAGCTGG
GTTTACATGCCATTGTAAGCAGGCCCTCCTCCTCCTTCTGGGACCACCCAGTTAATATTTTGACTTGGGT
CTTTGATATCACATGTTTTACAGTGCACACAGTTCTGAGCATTTATCTGTAATCGAAATCCATCACCTTG
TTCCAAAGGAACAAATTCATAAACTCCTGCAGGGCAGAATCGCTGCTCAGGCCCATCGTATATTGACAGG
TTTCTATTAACAGGTATGCTGTCATCCTTTAAGGTTAAATGTGCTGGCTGGTCATGTTCATGATTAGTAC
CACTCAAAGCCACAGAGGATAAGAGGTCAAAACTGATCTGTCCATCAGGTTTCGGATACTCAATGGGTGT
ACAATCCTTGGCTGGTTTGAGCTGATCAGAGTCTGAGCCTTTATGTTTTAGAGTCCATGGCTCCATTCCT
CTCAATATCCAGTAAAATATCCCAGTGTAAATCATCCCTCCATATACTCCCAGTATCCCGTGGCAAGATG
GCCTTATATTTCGAACAGCGTGTAGCTCTTTCCATACCCAGGATTGCTTCAAATTGTCCTCATATTCAGT
TACATGGAGTCCTGTTGTCTTTGACTGGAGATTTTCACTAGTTAGTTGCTTAAAAATTGATTCTGCTGCC
AAACTTCCACTTTTCATTGCCGTGTGGGTACCTTTGATCTTGGGGACATTCATGAAACCAGGACTACAAC
CAATTAGTAAGCCACCAGGAAAAGTGAGTTTTGGTATGGACTGCAAGCCGCCTTCATTGAGCGCTCGGGC
TCCGTAGGCTATCCTCTTCCCGCCTTCCAGGGTTGGCTGGATGCTGGGATGATGCTTCCACCTCTGGAAC
TCTCGGAATGGACTCAGGTACGGATTCTGATAGTCGAGGCCAACCACAAAGCCAACAGCTACTAGAGGTT
CACCTTCATTTAAGTGGTAAAGGAAAGAGCCTCCATAAGTATGTCTGTCCAAGGGCCAACCAACAGTGTG
ATCTACTCTTCCAGGTTTCCACTTCTTTTCATCAATAATCCATAACTCCTTCAAACCAATTCCGTAAGTC
TGTGCATCACAGCTGGCCCTCAGATCAAATTTCTTATAAAGCTGCTTGGCTAGGTGTCCATGGCAACCCT
CTGCAAAGACTGTGACTTTGGCATGCAGTTCCAGTCCTCTCTCAAATGTTGTCTTTGGTGCACCATCCTT
TTGTATGCCTACATCATTAGTGGCGATTCCTTTTACACTACCATCTTCATGATAAAGGACCTCAGCAGCA
GCATACCCAGGATACACTTCGACTCCAAGAGCCTCTGCCTGTTCTCCCATCCAGCTCACCAGATGTCCTA
GGCGTACGATGTAATTGCCATGATTGTTCATCGGAAGACCTGGAAGAATTGGCACAGGAATTCTGTGTTT
CTCTGTTAAAATGGCAAACCTGTCTTCTGTTACAGGAGTATTAAGTGGAGCCCCTTTCTCCTTCCAGTCT
GGGAAGAGCTCTTTGAAGGCAGCTGGATCAAGACAAGCCCCTGAGAGCGTGTGTGCTCCGATCTGAGCAG
CTTTCTCCACCAGACACACACGGATGTCCTTCCCCTGTTCAGCAGCCAGCTGCTTTAGCCGAATAGCTGC
AGAGAGTCCTGCTGGGCCGGCACCAACTATGACCACATCTGCTTCTTCTGCAAACCTCTCCATATTCACT
CCTTCCCATCTTTTGTCTTTCTCCCGGGGATGAACAGTGTAGTGAGTGGTAATCTGAGGTTTTTTTTTTT
TTTTTTTTACAGCAGAGGTTGAAGAACATCTTGGCGCGCATAGTGGTAGACACTTCTTAATTTTTAAGGC
ATGAAACCAATGGTAGGCAGGGCAGGACAGCTTGGTTAGTCGCACCAACATGGTGGCAGCCTGCTTTTTT
GTACAAACTTGTCACGACACCTGAAATGGAAGAAAAAAACTTTGAACCACTGTCTGAGGCTTGAGAATGA
ACCAAGATCCAAACTCAAAAAGGGCAAATTCCAAGGAGAATTACATCAAGTGCCAAGCTGGCCTAACTTC
AGTCTCCACCCACTCAGTGTGGGGAAACTCCATCGCATAAAACCCCTCCCCCCAACCTAAAGACGACGTA
CTCCAAAAGCTCGAGAACTAATCGAGGTGCCTGGACGGCGCCCGGTACTCCGTGGAGTCACATGAAGCGA
CGGCTGAGGACGGAAAGGCCCTTTTCCTTTGTGTGGGTGACTCACCCGCCCGCTCTCCCGAGCGCCGCGT
CCTCCATTTTGAGCTCCCTGCAGCAGGGCCGGGAAGCGGCCATCTTTCCGCTCACGCAACTGGTGCCGAC
CGGGCCAGCCTTGCCGCCCAGGGCGGGGCGATACACGGCGGCGCGAGACCAGGCACCAGAGCAGGCCGGC
CAGCTTGAGACTACCCCCGTCCGATTCTCGGTGGCCGCGCTCGCAGGCCCCGCCTCGCCGAACATGTGCG
CTGGGACGCACGGGCCCCGTCGCCGCCCGCGGCCCCAAAAACCGAAATACCAGTGTGCAGATCTTGGCCC
GCATTTACAAGACTATCTTGCCAGAAAAAAAGCGTCGCAGCAGGTCATCAAAAATTTTAAATGGCTAGAG
ACTTATCGAAAGCAGCGAGACAGGCGCGAAGGTGCCACCAGATTCGCACGCGGCGGCCCCAGCGCCCAGG
CCAGGCCTCAACTCAAGCACGAGGCGAAGGGGCTCCTTAAGCGCAAGGCCTCGAACTCTCCCACCCACTT
CCAACCCGAAGCTCGGGATCAAGAATCACGTACTGCAGCCAGGTGGAAGTAATTCAAGGCACGCAAGGGC
CATAACCCGTAAAGAGGCCAGGCCCGCGGGAACCACACACGGCACTTACCTGTGTTCTGGCGGCAAACCC
GTTGCGAAAAAGAACGTTCACGGCGACTACTGCACTTATATACGGTTCTCCCCCACCCTCGGGAAAAAGG
CGGAGCCAGTACACGACATCACTTTCCCAGTTTACCCCGCGCCACCTTCTCTAGGCACCGGTTCAATTGC
CGACCCCTCCCCCCAACTTCTCGGGGACTGTGGGCGATGTGCGCTCTGCCCACTGACGGGCAC
Features (pLannotate 1.2.2; 32 found; start..end, strand, type, name):
      8..28      -  protein_bind   attB4: mutant version of attB; core recombination site for the Gateway® BP reaction BP Clonase™
     46..163     -  misc_feature   cPPT/CTS: central polypurine tract and central termination sequence of HIV-1
    181..281     -  CDS            Rev (fragment): human immunodeficiency virus 1 (HIV-1) Rev protein; rev; enhances nuclear export of unspliced and incompletely spliced viral mRNAs
    658..891     -  misc_feature   RRE: The Rev response element (RRE) of HIV-1 allows for Rev-dependent mRNA export from the nucleus to the cytoplasm.
   1037..1400    -  CDS            HIV-1 gag (fragment): gag protein from human immunodeficiency virus 1; gag
   1384..1509    -  misc_feature   HIV-1 Ψ: packaging signal of human immunodeficiency virus type 1
   1556..1736    -  LTR            5' LTR (truncated): truncated 5' long terminal repeat (LTR) from HIV-1
   1737..1963    -  promoter       RSV promoter: Rous sarcoma virus enhancer/promoter
   1991..2009    -  promoter       T3 promoter: promoter for bacteriophage T3 RNA polymerase
   2052..2074    -  protein_bind   lac operator (fragment): The lac repressor binds to the lac operator to inhibit transcription in E. coli. This inhibition can be relieved by adding lactose or isopropyl-β-D-thiogalactopyranoside (IPTG). lac repressor encoded by lacI
   2078..2108    -  promoter       lac promoter: promoter for the E. coli lac operon
   2123..2144    -  protein_bind   CAP binding site: CAP binding activates transcription in the presence of cAMP. E. coli catabolite activator protein
   2157..2249    -  CDS            lacI (fragment): lac repressor; lacI; The lac repressor binds to the lac operator to inhibit transcription in E. coli. This inhibition can be relieved by adding lactose or isopropyl-β-D-thiogalactopyranoside (IPTG).
   2432..3020    -  rep_origin     ori: high-copy-number ColE1/pMB1/pBR322/pUC origin of replication
   3191..4051    -  CDS            AmpR: β-lactamase; bla; confers resistance to ampicillin, carbenicillin, and related antibiotics
   4052..4156    -  promoter       AmpR promoter: bla
   4209..4637    -  rep_origin     f1 ori (sequence partly withheld): f1 bacteriophage origin of replication; arrow indicates direction of (+) strand synthesis
   4642..4797    -  CDS            lacZα (fragment): LacZα fragment of β-galactosidase; lacZ fragment
   4805..4823    +  promoter       T7 promoter: promoter for bacteriophage T7 RNA polymerase
   4844..4979    -  rep_origin     SV40 ori: SV40 origin of replication
   5019..5140    -  polyA_signal   SV40 poly(A) signal: SV40 polyadenylation signal
   5212..5445    -  LTR            3' LTR (ΔU3): self-inactivating 3' long terminal repeat (LTR) from HIV-1
   5447..5524    -  CDS            nef (fragment): NEF_HV1Z2 - Experimental evidence at protein level: Swiss-Prot protein existence level 1. Extracellular Nef protein targets CD4(+) T-lymphocytes for apoptosis by interacting with CXCR4 surface receptors. From Human immunodeficiency virus type 1 group M subtype D (isolate Z2/CDC-Z34) (HIV-1).
   5520..6542    -  CDS            hph: KHYB_ECOLX - Experimental evidence at protein level: Swiss-Prot protein existence level 1. The aminoglycoside phosphotransferases achieve inactivation of their antibiotic substrates by phosphorylation. Only phosphorylates hygromycin and closely related compounds such as demethyl analogs and destomycin. From Escherichia coli.
   6559..7058    -  promoter       PGK promoter: mouse phosphoglycerate kinase 1 promoter
   7089..7677    -  misc_feature   WPRE: woodchuck hepatitis virus posttranscriptional regulatory element
   7695..7719    +  protein_bind   attB2: mutant version of attB; recombination site for the Gateway® BP reaction BP Clonase™
   7723..9588    -  CDS            Etfdh: ETFD_MOUSE - Experimental evidence at protein level: Swiss-Prot protein existence level 1. Accepts electrons from ETF and reduces ubiquinone. From Mus musculus (Mouse).
   9595..9619    -  protein_bind   attB1: mutant version of attB; recombination site for the Gateway® BP reaction BP Clonase™
   9628..9831    -  intron         EF-1α intron A: truncated intron upstream of the start codon of human EF-1α
  10457..10566   -  intron         EF-1α intron A (fragment): intron upstream of the start codon of human EF-1α
  10567..10778   -  promoter       EF-1α core promoter: core promoter for human elongation factor EF-1α
