>Addgene plasmid #232317 | pLenti-mEtfdh-AAA6 Sequencing Result | analyzer sequence | sequence record 466621
[39 nt withheld, positions 1-39]
T
[191 nt withheld, positions 41-231]
G
[80 nt withheld, positions 233-312]
CTCTAATCCTGACCTGTTGGAGTTTGCTTCCGGTCTGGTTCGCTTTGAA
[62 nt withheld, positions 362-423]
CCGCTTTGCTTCTGACTATAATAGTCAGGGTAAAGACCTG
[116 nt withheld, positions 464-579]
TATTACCCCCTCTGGCAAAACTTCTTTTGCAAAAGCCTCTCGCTATTTTGGTTTTTATCGTCGTCTGGTA
AACGAGGGTTATGATAGTGTTGCTCTTACT
[44 nt withheld, positions 680-723]
ATGTGGTATTCCTAAATCTCAACTGATGAATCTTTCT
[50 nt withheld, positions 761-810]
T
[57 nt withheld, positions 812-868]
C
[39 nt withheld, positions 870-908]
C
[107 nt withheld, positions 910-1016]
TGATGAAGGTCAGCCAGCCTATGCGCCTGGTCTGTACACCGTT
[35 nt withheld, positions 1060-1094]
C
[39 nt withheld, positions 1096-1134]
T
[184 nt withheld, positions 1136-1319]
G
[37 nt withheld, positions 1321-1357]
TGTAGCCGTTGCTACCCTCGTTCCG
[355 nt withheld, positions 1383-1737]
ATTAGATCGC
[44 nt withheld, positions 1748-1791]
AGTTTGTACTGGCGACGAAACTCAGTGTTAT
[47 nt withheld, positions 1823-1869]
CGGCTCTGAGGGTGGCGGTTCTGAGGGTGGCGGCTCTGAGGGTGGCGGCACTAATCCTCCTGAGTACGGT
GATACCCCTATTCCGGGCTATACCTATATCAAT
[134 nt withheld, positions 1973-2106]
CGTATATACGGGAACCGTTACTCAAGGCACTGACCCCGTCAAAACTTATTACCAGTACACTCCTGTTTCA
TCAAAAGCCATGTAC
[32 nt withheld, positions 2192-2223]
TGCTTTCCATTCC
[38 nt withheld, positions 2237-2274]
CCAACCGTCTGACCTGCCTCAACCTCCC
[53 nt withheld, positions 2303-2355]
CGGCTCTGAGGGTGGCGGTTCTGAGGGTGGCGGCTCTGAGGGTGGCGGCTCCGGTGGCGGCTCCGGTTCC
GGTGATTTTGATTATGAAAAA
[47 nt withheld, positions 2447-2493]
T
[107 nt withheld, positions 2495-2601]
T
[62 nt withheld, positions 2603-2664]
A
[35 nt withheld, positions 2666-2700]
CCTCCCTCAATCGGTTGAATGTCGCCCTTTTGTCTTTGGCGCTGGTAAACCATATGAA
[208 nt withheld, positions 2759-2966]
T
[101 nt withheld, positions 2968-3068]
TGCTCAATTACCCTCTGAC
[68 nt withheld, positions 3088-3155]
A
[258 nt withheld, positions 3157-3414]
ATCTGATTTGCTTGCTATTGGGCGCGGTAATGATTCCTACGATGAAAATAAAAACGGCTTGCTTGTTCTC
GATGAGTGCGGTACTTGGTTTAATACCCGTTCTTGGAATGAT
[32 nt withheld, positions 3527-3558]
ACATGCTCGTAAATTAGGATGGGATATTATTTTTCTTGTTCAGGAC
[44 nt withheld, positions 3605-3648]
TGTTGTTTATTGTCGTCGTCTGGACAGAATTACTTTGCCTTTTGTCGGTACTTTATATTCTCTTGTTACT
GGCTCGAAAATGCCTCTGCCTAAATTACATGTTGGCGTTGTTAAATATGGC
[53 nt withheld, positions 3770-3822]
GTATAACGCATATGAT
[32 nt withheld, positions 3839-3870]
CGGTGTTTATTCTTATTTAACG
[50 nt withheld, positions 3893-3942]
A
[56 nt withheld, positions 3944-3999]
T
[197 nt withheld, positions 4001-4197]
ACTCACATATATTGATTTATGTACTGTTTCC
[165 nt withheld, positions 4229-4393]
GCCTGATGTTAAGGGTACTGTGACTGTATATTCATCTGACGTTAAACCTGAAAATCTACGCAATTTCTTT
ATTTCTGTTTTACGTGCAAATAATTTTGATATGGTAGGTTCTAACCCTTCCATTATTCAGAAGTATAATC
CAAACAA
[35 nt withheld, positions 4541-4575]
A
[72 nt withheld, positions 4577-4648]
TTTTAAAATTAATAACGTTCGGGCAAAGGATTTAATACGAGTTGTAGAATTGTTTGTTAAATCTAATACG
TCTAAATCCTCAAATGTATTATCTATTGACGGCTCTAATCTATTAGTTGTTAGTGCTCCTAAAGATATTT
TAGATAACCTTCCTCAATTCCTTTCA
[35 nt withheld, positions 4815-4849]
GGGTTTGATA
[35 nt withheld, positions 4860-4894]
ATTTGCTGCTGGCTCTCAGCGTGGCACTGTTGCAGGC
[41 nt withheld, positions 4932-4972]
TGGTGGTTCGTTCGGTATTTTTAAT
[68 nt withheld, positions 4998-5065]
A
[44 nt withheld, positions 5067-5110]
TCAGAATGTCCCTTTTATTACTGGTCGTGTG
[38 nt withheld, positions 5142-5179]
GATTGAGCGTCAAAATGTAGGTATTTCCATGAGCGTTTTTCCT
[32 nt withheld, positions 5223-5254]
CATTACC
[378 nt withheld, positions 5262-5639]
C
[91 nt withheld, positions 5641-5731]
A
[49 nt withheld, positions 5733-5781]
CCTTTGACGTTGGAGTCCACGTTCTTT
[37 nt withheld, positions 5809-5845]
ACCCTATCTCGGTCTATTCTTTTGATTTATAAGGGATTTTGCCGATTTCGGCCTATTGGTTAAAAAATGA
GCTGATTTAACAAAAATTTAACGCGAATTTTAACAAAATATTAACGCTTACAATTTAGGTGGCACTTTTC
GGGGAAATGTGCGCGGAACCCCTATTTGTTTATTTTTCTAAATACATTCAAATATGTATCCGCTCATGAG
ACAATAACCCTGATAAATGCTTCAATAATATTGAAAAAGGAAGAGTATGAGTATTCAACATTTCCGTGTC
GCCCTTATTCCCTTTTTTGCGGCATTTTGCCTTCCTGTTTTTGCTCACCCAGAAACGCTGGTGAAAGTAA
AAGATGCTGAAGATCAGTTGGGTGCACGAGTGGGTTACATCGAACTGGATCTCAACAGCGGTAAGATCCT
TGAGAGTTTTCGCCCCGAAGAACGTTTTCCAATGATGAGCACTTTTAAAGTTCTGCTATGTGGCGCGGTA
TTATCCCGTATTGACGCCGGGCAAGAGCAACTCGGTCGCCGCATACACTATTCTCAGAATGACTTGGTTG
AGTACTCACCAGTCACAGAAAAGCATCTTACGGATGGCATGACAGTAAGAGAATTATGCAGTGCTGCCAT
AACCATGAGTGATAACACTGCGGCCAACTTACTTCTGACAACGATCGGAGGACCGAAGGAGCTAACCGCT
TTTTTGCACAACATGGGGGATCATGTAACTCGCCTTGATCGTTGGGAACCGGAGCTGAATGAAGCCATAC
CAAACGACGAGCGTGACACCACGATGCCTGTAGCAATGGCAACAACGTTGCGCAAACTATTAACTGGCGA
ACTACTTACTCTAGCTTCCCGGCAACAATTAATAGACTGGATGGAGGCGGATAAAGTTGCAGGACCACTT
CTGCGCTCGGCCCTTCCGGCTGGCTGGTTTATTGCTGATAAATCTGGAGCCGGTGAGCGTGGGTCTCGCG
GTATCATTGCAGCACTGGGGCCAGATGGTAAGCCCTCCCGTATCGTAGTTATCTACACGACGGGGAGTCA
GGCAACTATGGATGAACGAAATAGACAGATCGCTGAGATAGGTGCCTCACTGATTAAGCATTGGTAACTG
TCAGACCAAGTTTACTCATATATACTTTAGATTGATTTAAAACTTCATTTTTAATTTAAAAGGATCTAGG
TGAAGATCCTTTTTGATAATCTCATGACCAAAATCCCTTAACGTGAGTTTTCGTTCCACTGAGCGTCAGA
CCCCGTAGAAAAGATCAAAGGATCTTCTTGAGATCCTTTTTTTCTGCGCGTAATCTGCTGCTTGCAAACA
AAAAAACCACCGCTACCAGCGGTGGTTTGTTTGCCGGATCAAGAGCTACCAACTCTTTTTCCGAAGGTAA
CTGGCTTCAGCAGAGCGCAGATACCAAATACTGTTCTTCTAGTGTAGCCGTAGTTAGGCCACCACTTCAA
GAACTCTGTAGCACCGCCTACATACCTCGCTCTGCTAATCCTGTTACCAGTGGCTGCTGCCAGTGGCGAT
AAGTCGTGTCTTACCGGGTTGGACTCAAGACGATAGTTACCGGATAAGGCGCAGCGGTCGGGCTGAACGG
GGGGTTCGTGCACACAGCCCAGCTTGGAGCGAACGACCTACACCGAACTGAGATACCTACAGCGTGAGCT
ATGAGAAAGCGCCACGCTTCCCGAAGAGAGAAAGGCGGACAGGTATCCGGTAAGCGGCAGGGTCGGAACA
GGAGAGCGCACGAGGGAGCTTCCAGGGGGAAACGCCTGGTATCTTTATAGTCCTGTCGGGTTTCGCCACC
TCTGACTTGAGCGTCGATTTTTGTGATGCTCGTCAGGGGGGCGGAGCCTATGGAAAAACGCCAGCAACGC
GGCCTTTTTACGGTTCCTGGCCTTTTGCTGGCCTTTTGCTCACATGTTCTTTCCTGCGTTATCCCCTGAT
TCTGTGGATAACCGTATTACCGCCTTTGAGTGAGCTGATACCGCTCGCCGCAGCCGAACGACCGAGCGCA
GCGAGTCAGTGAGCGAGGAAGCGGAAGAGCGCCCAATACGCAAACCGCCTCTCCCCGCGCGTTGGCCGAT
TCATTAATGCAGCTGGCACGACAGGTTTCCCGACTGGAAAGCGGGCAGTGAGCGCAACGCAATTAATGTG
AGTTAGCTCACTCATTAGGCACCCCAGGCTTTACACTTTATGCTTCCGGCTCGTATGTTGTGTGGAATTG
TGAGCGGATAACAATTTCACACAGGAAACAGCTATGACCATGATTACGCCAAGCGCGCAATTAACCCTCA
CTAAAGGGAACAAAAGCTGGAGCTGCAAGCTTAATGTAGTCTTATGCAATACTCTTGTAGTCTTGCAACA
TGGTAACGATGAGTTAGCAACATGCCTTACAAGGAGAGAAAAAGCACCGTGCATGCCGATTGGTGGAAGT
AAGGTGGTACGATCGTGCCTTATTAGGAAGGCAACAGACGGGTCTGACATGGATTGGACGAACCACTGAA
TTGCCGCATTGCAGAGATATTGTATTTAAGTGCCTAGCTCGATACATAAACGGGTCTCTCTGGTTAGACC
AGATCTGAGCCTGGGAGCTCTCTGGCTAACTAGGGAACCCACTGCTTAAGCCTCAATAAAGCTTGCCTTG
AGTGCTTCAAGTAGTGTGTGCCCGTCTGTTGTGTGACTCTGGTAACTAGAGATCCCTCAGACCCTTTTAG
TCAGTGTGGAAAATCTCTAGCAGTGGCGCCCGAACAGGGACTTGAAAGCGAAAGGGAAACCAGAGGAGCT
CTCTCGACGCAGGACTCGGCTTGCTGAAGCGCGCACGGCAAGAGGCGAGGGGCGGCGACTGGTGAGTACG
CCAAAAATTTTGACTAGCGGAGGCTAGAAGGAGAGAGATGGGTGCGAGAGCGTCAGTATTAAGCGGGGGA
GAATTAGATCGCGATGGGAAAAAATTCGGTTAAGGCCAGGGGGAAAGAAAAAATATAAATTAAAACATAT
AGTATGGGCAAGCAGGGAGCTAGAACGATTCGCAGTTAATCCTGGCCTGTTAGAAACATCAGAAGGCTGT
AGACAAATACTGGGACAGCTACAACCATCCCTTCAGACAGGATCAGAAGAACTTAGATCATTATATAATA
CAGTAGCAACCCTCTATTGTGTGCATCAAAGGATAGAGATAAAAGACACCAAGGAAGCTTTAGACAAGAT
AGAGGAAGAGCAAAACAAAAGTAAGACCACCGCACAGCAAGCGGCCGCTGATCTTCAGACCTGGAGGAGG
AGATATGAGGGACAATTGGAGAAGTGAATTATATAAATATAAAGTAGTAAAAATTGAACCATTAGGAGTA
GCACCCACCAAGGCAAAGAGAAGAGTGGTGCAGAGAGAAAAAAGAGCAGTGGGAATAGGAGCTTTGTTCC
TTGGGTTCTTGGGAGCAGCAGGAAGCACTATGGGCGCAGCGTCAATGACGCTGACGGTACAGGCCAGACA
ATTATTGTCTGGTATAGTGCAGCAGCAGAACAATTTGCTGAGGGCTATTGAGGCGCAACAGCATCTGTTG
CAACTCACAGTCTGGGGCATCAAGCAGCTCCAGGCAAGAATCCTGGCTGTGGAAAGATACCTAAAGGATC
AACAGCTCCTGGGGATTTGGGGTTGCTCTGGAAAACTCATTTGCACCACTGCTGTGCCTTGGAATGCTAG
TTGGAGTAATAAATCTCTGGAACAGATTTGGAATCACACGACCTGGATGGAGTGGGACAGAGAAATTAAC
AATTACACAAGCTTAATACACTCCTTAATTGAAGAATCGCAAAACCAGCAAGAAAAGAATGAACAAGAAT
TATTGGAATTAGATAAATGGGCAAGTTTGTGGAATTGGTTTAACATAACAAATTGGCTGTGGTATATAAA
ATTATTCATAATGATAGTAGGAGGCTTGGTAGGTTTAAGAATAGTTTTTGCTGTACTTTCTATAGTGAAT
AGAGTTAGGCAGGGATATTCACCATTATCGTTTCAGACCCACCTCCCAACCCCGAGGGGACCCGACAGGC
CCGAAGGAATAGAAGAAGAAGGTGGAGAGAGAGACAGAGACAGATCCATTCGATTAGTGAACGGATCTCG
ACGGTATCGCTAGCTTTTAAAAGAAAAGGGGGGATTGGGGGGTACAGTGCAGGGGAAAGAATAGTAGACA
TAATAGCAACAGACATACAAACTAAAGAATTACAAAAACAAATTACAAAAATTCAAAATTTTACTAGTGA
TTATCGGATCAACTTTGTATAGAAAAGTTGGGCTCCGGTGCCCGTCAGTGGGCAGAGCGCACATCGCCCA
CAGTCCCCGAGAAGTTGGGGGGAGGGGTCGGCAATTGAACCGGTGCCTAGAGAAGGTGGCGCGGGGTAAA
CTGGGAAAGTGATGTCGTGTACTGGCTCCGCCTTTTTCCCGAGGGTGGGGGAGAACCGTATATAAGTGCA
GTAGTCGCCGTGAACGTTCTTTTTCGCAACGGGTTTGCCGCCAGAACACAGGTAAGTGCCGTGTGTGGTT
CCCGCGGGCCTGGCCTCTTTACGGGTTATGGCCCTTGCGTGCCTTGAATTACTTCCACCTGGCTGCAGTA
CGTGATTCTTGATCCCGAGCTTCGGGTTGGAAGTGGGTGGGAGAGTTCGAGGCCTTGCGCTTAAGGAGCC
CCTTCGCCTCGTGCTTGAGTTGAGGCCTGGCCTGGGCGCTGGGGCCGCCGCGTGCGAATCTGGTGGCACC
TTCGCGCCTGTCTCGCTGCTTTCGATAAGTCTCTAGCCATTTAAAATTTTTGATGACCTGCTGCGACGCT
TTTTTTCTGGCAAGATAGTCTTGTAAATGCGGGCCAAGATCTGCACACTGGTATTTCGGTTTTTGGGGCC
GCGGGCGGCGACGGGGCCCGTGCGTCCCAGCGCACATGTTCGGCGAGGCGGGGCCTGCGAGCGCGGCCAC
CGAGAATCGGACGGGGGTAGTCTCAAGCTGGCCGGCCTGCTCTGGTGCCTGGTCTCGCGCCGCCGTGTAT
CGCCCCGCCCTGGGCGGCAAGGCTGGCCCGGTCGGCACCAGTTGCGTGAGCGGAAAGATGGCCGCTTCCC
GGCCCTGCTGCAGGGAGCTCAAAATGGAGGACGCGGCGCTCGGGAGAGCGGGCGGGTGAGTCACCCACAC
AAAGGAAAAGGGCCTTTCCGTCCTCAGCCGTCGCTTCATGTGACTCCACGGAGTACCGGGCGCCGTCCAG
GCACCTCGATTAGTTCTCGAGCTTTTGGAGTACGTCGTCTTTAGGTTGGGGGGAGGGGTTTTATGCGATG
GAGTTTCCCCACACTGAGTGGGTGGAGACTGAAGTTAGGCCAGCTTGGCACTTGATGTAATTCTCCTTGG
AATTTGCCCTTTTTGAGTTTGGATCTTGGTTCATTCTCAAGCCTCAGACAGTGGTTCAAAGTTTTTTTCT
TCCATTTCAGGTGTCGTGACAAGTTTGTACAAAAAAGCAGGCTGCCACCATGTTGGTGCGACTAACCAAG
CTGTCCTGCCCTGCCTACCATTGGTTTCATGCCTTAAAAATTAAGAAGTGTCTACCACTATGCGCGCCAA
GATGTTCTTCAACCTCTGCTGTAAAAAAAAAAAAAAAAAAACCTCAGATTACCACTCACTACACTGTTCA
TCCCCGGGAGAAAGACAAAAGATGGGAAGGAGTGAATATGGAGAGGTTTGCAGAAGAAGCAGATGTGGTC
ATAGTTGGTGCCGGCCCAGCAGGACTCTCTGCAGCTATTCGGCTAAAGCAGCTGGCTGCTGAACAGGGGA
AGGACATCCGTGTGTGTCTGGTGGAGAAAGCTGCTCAGATCGGAGCACACACGCTCTCAGGGGCTTGTCT
TGATCCAGCTGCCTTCAAAGAGCTCTTCCCAGACTGGAAGGAGAAAGGGGCTCCACTTAATACTCCTGTA
ACAGAAGACAGGTTTGCCATTTTAACAGAGAAACACAGAATTCCTGTGCCAATTCTTCCAGGTCTTCCGA
TGAACAATCATGGCAATTACATCGTACGCCTAGGACATCTGGTGAGCTGGATGGGAGAACAGGCAGAGGC
TCTTGGAGTCGAAGTGTATCCTGGGTATGCTGCTGCTGAGGTCCTTTATCATGAAGATGGTAGTGTAAAA
GGAATCGCCACTAATGATGTAGGCATACAAAAGGATGGTGCACCAAAGACAACATTTGAGAGAGGACTGG
AACTGCATGCCAAAGTCACAGTCTTTGCAGAGGGTTGCCATGGACACCTAGCCAAGCAGCTTTATAAGAA
ATTTGATCTGAGGGCCAGCTGTGATGCACAGACTTACGGAATTGGTTTGAAGGAGTTATGGATTATTGAT
GAAAAGAAGTGGAAACCTGGAAGAGTAGATCACACTGTTGGTTGGCCCTTGGACAGACATACTTATGGAG
GCTCTTTCCTTTACCACTTAAATGAAGGTGAACCTCTAGTAGCTGTTGGCTTTGTGGTTGGCCTCGACTA
TCAGAATCCGTACCTGAGTCCATTCCGAGAGTTCCAGAGGTGGAAGCATCATCCCAGCATCCAGCCAACC
CTGGAAGGCGGGAAGAGGATAGCCTACGGAGCCCGAGCGCTCAATGAAGGCGGCTTGCAGTCCATACCAA
AACTCACTTTTCCTGGTGGCTTACTAATTGGTTGTAGTCCTGGTTTCATGAATGTCCCCAAGATCAAAGG
TACCCACACGGCAATGAAAAGTGGAAGTTTGGCAGCAGAATCAATTTTTAAGCAACTAACTAGTGAAAAT
CTCCAGTCAAAGACAACAGGACTCCATGTAACTGAATATGAGGACAATTTGAAGCAATCCTGGGTATGGA
AAGAGCTACACGCTGTTCGAAATATAAGGCCATCTTGCCACGGGATACTGGGAGTATATGGAGGGATGAT
TTACACTGGGATATTTTACTGGATATTGAGAGGAATGGAGCCATGGACTCTAAAACATAAAGGCTCAGAC
TCTGATCAGCTCAAACCAGCCAAGGATTGTACACCCATTGAGTATCCGAAACCTGATGGACAGATCAGTT
TTGACCTCTTATCCTCTGTGGCTTTGAGTGGTACTAATCATGAACATGACCAGCCAGCACATTTAACCTT
AAAGGATGACAGCATACCTGTTAATAGAAACCTGTCAATATACGATGGGCCTGAGCAGCGATTCTGCCCT
GCAGGAGTTTATGAATTTGTTCCTTTGGAACAAGGTGATGGATTTCGATTACAGATAAATGCTCAGAACT
GTGTGCACTGTAAAACATGTGATATCAAAGACCCAAGTCAAAATATTAACTGGGTGGTCCCAGAAGGAGG
AGGAGGGCCTGCTTACAATGGCATGTAAACCCAGCTTTCTTGTACAAAGTGGTGATAATCGAATTCCGAT
AATCAACCTCTGGATTACAAAATTTGTGAAAGATTGACTGGTATTCTTAACTATGTTGCTCCTTTTACGC
TATGTGGATACGCTGCTTTAATGCCTTTGTATCATGCTATTGCTTCCCGTATGGCTTTCATTTTCTCCTC
CTTGTATAAATCCTGGTTGCTGTCTCTTTATGAGGAGTTGTGGCCCGTTGTCAGGCAACGTGGCGTGGTG
TGCACTGTGTTTGCTGACGCAACCCCCACTGGTTGGGGCATTGCCACCACCTGTCAGCTCCTTTCCGGGA
CTTTCGCTTTCCCCCTCCCTATTGCCACGGCGGAACTCATCGCCGCCTGCCTTGCCCGCTGCTGGACAGG
GGCTCGGCTGTTGGGCACTGACAATTCCGTGGTGTTGTCGGGGAAGCTGACGTCCTTTCCATGGCTGCTC
GCCTGTGTTGCCACCTGGATTCTGCGCGGGACGTCCTTCTGCTACGTCCCTTCGGCCCTCAATCCAGCGG
ACCTTCCTTCCCGCGGCCTGCTGCCGGCTCTGCGGCCTCTTCCGCGTCTTCGCCTTCGCCCTCAGACGAG
TCGGATCTCCCTTTGGGCCGCCTCCCCGCATCGGGAATTCCCGCGGTTCGAATTCTACCGGGTAGGGGAG
GCGCTTTTCCCAAGGCAGTCTGGAGCATGCGCTTTAGCAGCCCCGCTGGGCACTTGGCGCTACACAAGTG
GCCTCTGGCCTCGCACACATTCCACATCCACCGGTAGGCGCCAACCGGCTCCGTTCTTTGGTGGCCCCTT
CGCGCCACCTTCTACTCCTCCCCTAGTCAGGAAGTTCCCCCCCGCCCCGCAGCTCGCGTCGTGCAGGACG
TGACAAATGGAAGTAGCACGTCTCACTAGTCTCGTGCAGATGGACAGCACCGCTGAGCAATGGAAGCGGG
TAGGCCTTTGGGGCAGCGGCCAATAGCAGCTTTGCTCCTTCGCTTTCTGGGCTCAGAGGCTGGGAAGGGG
TGGGTCCGGGGGCGGGCTCAGGGGCGGGCTCAGGGGCGGGGCGGGCGCCCGAAGGTCCTCCGGAGGCCCG
GCATTCTGCACGCTTCAAAAGCGCACGTCTGCCGCGCTGTTCTCCTCTTCCTCATCTCCGGGCCTTTCGA
CCTCACGTGGCCACCATGAAAAAGCCTGAACTCACCGCGACGTCTGTCGAGAAGTTTCTGATCGAAAAGT
TCGACAGCGTCTCCGACCTGATGCAGCTCTCGGAGGGCGAAGAATCTCGTGCTTTCAGCTTCGATGTAGG
AGGGCGTGGATATGTCCTGCGGGTAAATAGCTGCGCCGATGGTTTCTACAAAGATCGTTATGTTTATCGG
CACTTTGCATCGGCCGCGCTCCCGATTCCGGAAGTGCTTGACATTGGGGAATTTAGCGAGAGCCTGACCT
ATTGCATCTCCCGCCGTGCACAGGGTGTCACGTTGCAAGACCTGCCTGAAACCGAACTGCCCGCTGTTCT
GCAGCCGGTCGCGGAGGCCATGGATGCGATCGCTGCGGCCGATCTTAGCCAGACGAGCGGGTTCGGCCCA
TTCGGACCGCAAGGAATCGGTCAATACACTACATGGCGTGATTTCATATGCGCGATTGCTGATCCCCATG
TGTATCACTGGCAAACTGTGATGGACGACACCGTCAGTGCGTCCGTCGCGCAGGCTCTCGATGAGCTGAT
GCTTTGGGCCGAGGACTGCCCCGAAGTCCGGCACCTCGTGCACGCGGATTTCGGCTCCAACAATGTCCTG
ACGGACAATGGCCGCATAACAGCGGTCATTGACTGGAGCGAGGCGATGTTCGGGGATTCCCAATACGAGG
TCGCCAACATCTTCTTCTGGAGGCCGTGGTTGGCTTGTATGGAGCAGCAGACGCGCTACTTCGAGCGGAG
GCATCCGGAGCTTGCAGGATCGCCGCGGCTCCGGGCGTATATGCTCCGCATTGGTCTTGACCAACTCTAT
CAGAGCTTGGTTGACGGCAATTTCGATGATGCAGCTTGGGCGCAGGGTCGATGCGACGCAATCGTCCGAT
CCGGAGCCGGGACTGTCGGGCGTACACAAATCGCCCGCAGAAGCGCGGCCGTCTGGACCGATGGCTGTGT
AGAAGTACTCGCCGATAGTGGAAACCGACGCCCCAGCACTCGTCCGAGGGCAAAGGAATAGGGTACCTTT
AAGACCAATGACTTACAAGGCAGCTGTAGATCTTAGCCACTTTTTAAAAGAAAAGGGGGGACTGGAAGGG
CTAATTCACTCCCAACGAAGACAAGATCTGCTTTTTGCTTGTACTGGGTCTCTCTGGTTAGACCAGATCT
GAGCCTGGGAGCTCTCTGGCTAACTAGGGAACCCACTGCTTAAGCCTCAATAAAGCTTGCCTTGAGTGCT
TCAAGTAGTGTGTGCCCGTCTGTTGTGTGACTCTGGTAACTAGAGATCCCTCAGACCCTTTTAGTCAGTG
TGGAAAATCTCTAGCAGTAGTAGTTCATGTCATCTTATTATTCAGTATTTATAACTTGCAAAGAAATGAA
TATCAGAGAGTGAGAGGAACTTGTTTATTGCAGCTTATAATGGTTACAAATAAAGCAATAGCATCACAAA
TTTCACAAATAAAGCATTTTTTTCACTGCATTCTAGTTGTGGTTTGTCCAAACTCATCAATGTATCTTAT
CATGTCTGGCTCTAGCTATCCCGCCCCTAACTCCGCCCATCCCGCCCCTAACTCCGCCCAGTTCCGCCCA
TTCTCCGCCCCATGGCTGACTAATTTTTTTTATTTATGCAGAGGCCGAGGCCGCCTCGGCCTCTGAGCTA
TTCCAGAAGTAGTGAGGAGGCTTTTTTGGAGGCCTAGGGACGTACCCAATTCGCCCTATAGTGAGTCGTA
TTACGCGCGCTCACTGGCCGTCGTTTTACAACGTCGTGACTGGGAAAACCCTGGCGTTACCCAACTTAAT
CGCCTTGCAGCACATCCCCCTTTCGCCAGCTGGCGTAATAGCGAAGAGGCCCGCACCGATCGCCCTTCCC
AACAGTTGCGCAGCCTGAATGGCGAATGGG
[124 nt withheld, positions 16306-16429]
C
[91 nt withheld, positions 16431-16521]
A
[49 nt withheld, positions 16523-16571]
CCTTTGACGTTGGAGTCCACGTTCTTT
[37 nt withheld, positions 16599-16635]
ACCCTATCTCGGTCTATTCTTTTGATTTATAAGGCATTTTGCCAATTTCGGCCTATTGGTTAAAAAATGA
GCTTATTTAACAAAAATTTAACGCGAATTTTAACAAAAT
[37 nt withheld, positions 16745-16781]
T
[100 nt withheld, positions 16783-16882]
CTCAGGC
[89 nt withheld, positions 16890-16978]
T
[44 nt withheld, positions 16980-17023]
ACCTACACATTACTCA
[44 nt withheld, positions 17040-17083]
TTGCGTTGAAATAAAGGCTTCTCCC
[83 nt withheld, positions 17109-17191]
TTCTTT
Features (pLannotate 1.2.2; 44 found; start..end, strand, type, name):
    524..859     +  CDS            M13 gene X (sequence partly withheld): pX; X; replication
    871..1131    +  CDS            V (sequence partly withheld): G5P_BPF1 - Experimental evidence at protein level: Swiss-Prot protein existence level 1. Binds to DNA in a highly cooperative manner without pronounced sequence specificity. During synthesis of the single- stranded (progeny) viral DNA, prevents the conversion into the double- stranded replicative form. G5P is displaced by the capsid protein G8P during phage assembly on the inner bacterial membrane (By similarity). From Enterobacteria phage f1 (Bacteriophage f1).
   1136..1237    +  CDS            M13 gene VII (sequence withheld): pVII; VII; minor coat protein
   1234..1329    +  CDS            IX (sequence partly withheld): G9P_BPM13 - Experimental evidence at protein level: Swiss-Prot protein existence level 1. May initiate with G7P the virion concomitant assembly-budding process, by interacting with the packaging signal of the viral genome. The assembly-budding takes place at the host inner membrane. In turn, G7P and G9P are present at the end of the filamentous virion that emerges first from the bacterial host. From Enterobacteria phage M13 (Bacteriophage M13).
   1329..1547    +  CDS            VIII (sequence partly withheld): CAPSD_BPF1 - Experimental evidence at protein level: Swiss-Prot protein existence level 1. Self assembles to form a helical capsid wrapping up the viral genomic DNA. The capsid displays a filamentous structure with a length of 760-1950 nm and a width of 6-8 nm. The virion assembly and budding take place at the host inner membrane (By similarity). From Enterobacteria phage f1 (Bacteriophage f1).
   1554..1602    +  terminator     fd terminator (sequence withheld): central terminator from bacteriophage fd (Otsuka and Kunisawa, 1982)
   1607..2881    +  CDS            M13 gene III (sequence partly withheld): pIII; III; minor coat protein
   2884..3219    +  CDS            VI (sequence partly withheld): G6P_BPM13 - Experimental evidence at protein level: Swiss-Prot protein existence level 1. Plays essential roles both in the entry of the viral genome into the bacterial host and in budding process. The formation of the G3P-G6P complex termed adsorption complex is essential for correct termination of filamentous phage assembly. From Enterobacteria phage M13 (Bacteriophage M13).
   3944..4270    +  CDS            M13 gene XI (sequence partly withheld): pXI; XI; phage assembly
   4248..5528    +  CDS            M13 gene IV (sequence partly withheld): pIV; IV; phage assembly
   5516..5944    +  rep_origin     f1 ori (sequence partly withheld): f1 bacteriophage origin of replication; arrow indicates direction of (+) strand synthesis
   5997..6101    +  promoter       AmpR promoter: bla
   6102..6962    +  CDS            AmpR: β-lactamase; bla; confers resistance to ampicillin, carbenicillin, and related antibiotics
   7133..7721    +  rep_origin     ori: high-copy-number ColE1/pMB1/pBR322/pUC origin of replication
   7904..7996    +  CDS            lacI (fragment): lac repressor; lacI; The lac repressor binds to the lac operator to inhibit transcription in E. coli. This inhibition can be relieved by adding lactose or isopropyl-β-D-thiogalactopyranoside (IPTG).
   8009..8030    +  protein_bind   CAP binding site: CAP binding activates transcription in the presence of cAMP. E. coli catabolite activator protein
   8045..8075    +  promoter       lac promoter: promoter for the E. coli lac operon
   8079..8101    +  protein_bind   lac operator (fragment): The lac repressor binds to the lac operator to inhibit transcription in E. coli. This inhibition can be relieved by adding lactose or isopropyl-β-D-thiogalactopyranoside (IPTG). lac repressor encoded by lacI
   8144..8162    +  promoter       T3 promoter: promoter for bacteriophage T3 RNA polymerase
   8190..8416    +  promoter       RSV promoter: Rous sarcoma virus enhancer/promoter
   8417..8597    +  LTR            5' LTR (truncated): truncated 5' long terminal repeat (LTR) from HIV-1
   8644..8769    +  misc_feature   HIV-1 Ψ: packaging signal of human immunodeficiency virus type 1
   8753..9116    +  CDS            HIV-1 gag (fragment): gag protein from human immunodeficiency virus 1; gag
   9262..9495    +  misc_feature   RRE: The Rev response element (RRE) of HIV-1 allows for Rev-dependent mRNA export from the nucleus to the cytoplasm.
   9872..9972    +  CDS            Rev (fragment): human immunodeficiency virus 1 (HIV-1) Rev protein; rev; enhances nuclear export of unspliced and incompletely spliced viral mRNAs
   9990..10107   +  misc_feature   cPPT/CTS: central polypurine tract and central termination sequence of HIV-1
  10125..10145   +  protein_bind   attB4: mutant version of attB; core recombination site for the Gateway® BP reaction BP Clonase™
  10165..10376   +  promoter       EF-1α core promoter: core promoter for human elongation factor EF-1α
  10377..10486   +  intron         EF-1α intron A (fragment): intron upstream of the start codon of human EF-1α
  11112..11315   +  intron         EF-1α intron A: truncated intron upstream of the start codon of human EF-1α
  11324..11348   +  protein_bind   attB1: mutant version of attB; recombination site for the Gateway® BP reaction BP Clonase™
  11355..13220   +  CDS            Etfdh: ETFD_MOUSE - Experimental evidence at protein level: Swiss-Prot protein existence level 1. Accepts electrons from ETF and reduces ubiquinone. From Mus musculus (Mouse).
  13224..13248   -  protein_bind   attB2: mutant version of attB; recombination site for the Gateway® BP reaction BP Clonase™
  13266..13854   +  misc_feature   WPRE: woodchuck hepatitis virus posttranscriptional regulatory element
  13885..14384   +  promoter       PGK promoter: mouse phosphoglycerate kinase 1 promoter
  14401..15423   +  CDS            hph: KHYB_ECOLX - Experimental evidence at protein level: Swiss-Prot protein existence level 1. The aminoglycoside phosphotransferases achieve inactivation of their antibiotic substrates by phosphorylation. Only phosphorylates hygromycin and closely related compounds such as demethyl analogs and destomycin. From Escherichia coli.
  15419..15496   +  CDS            nef (fragment): NEF_HV1Z2 - Experimental evidence at protein level: Swiss-Prot protein existence level 1. Extracellular Nef protein targets CD4(+) T-lymphocytes for apoptosis by interacting with CXCR4 surface receptors. From Human immunodeficiency virus type 1 group M subtype D (isolate Z2/CDC-Z34) (HIV-1).
  15498..15731   +  LTR            3' LTR (ΔU3): self-inactivating 3' long terminal repeat (LTR) from HIV-1
  15803..15924   +  polyA_signal   SV40 poly(A) signal: SV40 polyadenylation signal
  15964..16099   +  rep_origin     SV40 ori: SV40 origin of replication
  16120..16138   -  promoter       T7 promoter: promoter for bacteriophage T7 RNA polymerase
  16146..16301   +  CDS            lacZα (fragment): LacZα fragment of β-galactosidase; lacZ fragment
  16306..16664   +  rep_origin     f1 ori (sequence partly withheld): f1 bacteriophage origin of replication; arrow indicates direction of (+) strand synthesis
  16824..17197   +  CDS            M13 gene II (fragment) (sequence partly withheld): pII; II; replication
