[The description below was written by a language model from this plasmid's Addgene catalogue record and pLannotate feature annotations shown in this document.]
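Description:
pLenti-mEtfdh-AAA6 is a third-generation, self-inactivating HIV-1 lentiviral transfer plasmid for expressing a mutant form of mouse Etfdh (electron transfer flavoprotein dehydrogenase, also called Etfqo), the enzyme that accepts electrons from ETF and reduces ubiquinone. It is maintained in E. coli through a high-copy ColE1/pUC origin with ampicillin resistance, and also carries an f1 origin. The viral genome is transcribed from a chimeric RSV promoter/truncated 5' LTR and contains the Ψ packaging signal with a partial gag fragment, the RRE for Rev-dependent nuclear export, the cPPT/CTS, a WPRE to enhance transcript expression, and a ΔU3 3' LTR followed by an SV40 poly(A) signal.

Within the provirus, a human EF-1α promoter with its intron A drives the roughly 1.87 kb Etfdh coding sequence, and a downstream mouse PGK promoter drives the hygromycin phosphotransferase gene (hph) for selection of transduced mammalian cells. The insert carries a set of silent-type PAM-site nucleotide substitutions, which suggests it was made resistant to CRISPR guides targeting the endogenous gene, although the record does not say so. It also carries an insertion of six consecutive AAA triplets near the 5' end of the coding region, whose intended effect is likewise not stated beyond describing the product as a mutant.

The catalogue lists pUltra as the backbone and restriction cloning as the method, yet the annotated sequence shows Gateway attB4, attB1 and attB2 sites flanking the promoter and insert, and an EF-1α promoter, so the backbone description and the sequence do not obviously match. A second, longer sequencing record (about 17.2 kb versus 10.8 kb) contains the same plasmid features plus a set of M13/f1 phage genes. The record does not explain these extra genes, which may not be part of the intended construct.
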