Addgene plasmid #232317: pLenti-mEtfdh-AAA6
Purpose: Expression of mouse mutant Etfdh (AAA6)
Depositing lab: Ivan Topisirovic. Depositing organization: McGill University. Publication: Mitochondrial ETF insufficiency drives neoplastic growth by selectively optimizing cancer bioenergetics. Papadopoli D, Palia R, Jovanovic P, Tabariès S, Ciccolini E, Sabourin V, Igelmann S, McLaughlan S, Zhan L, Kim H, Chekkal N, Szkop KJ, Bertomeu T, Zeng J, Vassalakis J, Afzali F, Mzoughi S, Guccione E, Tyers M, Avizonis D, Larsson O, Postovit LM, Djuranovic S, Ursini-Siegel J, Siegel PM, Pollak M, Topisirovic I. bioRxiv 2024.10.25.620155 10.1101/2024.10.25.620155.
Backbone
  Vector backbone: pUltra
  Vector type: Lentiviral
  Selectable markers: Hygromycin
Growth in bacteria
  Bacterial resistance: Ampicillin, 100 μg/mL
  Growth temperature: 37°C
  Growth strain: NEB Stable
  Copy number: Unknown
Gene/Insert
  Gene/Insert name: Etfdh (alt name: Etfqo)
  Species: M. musculus (mouse)
  Insert size (bp): 1869
  Mutation: PAM Sequence Mutations: (G36C; T39C, C42T; C72T, T78A, G81A, T84C, T87G); Insertion: 6 (AAA) tracks (115 to 132)
  Entrez Gene: Etfdh (a.k.a. 0610010I20Rik)
  Cloning method: Restriction Enzyme; 5′ cloning site Unknown (unknown if destroyed)
Terms and licenses: Academic/Nonprofit Terms; Industry Terms: Not Available to Industry
Depositor comments: Please see Addgene plasmid #24129 for pUltra cloning details. Please visit https://doi.org/10.1101/2024.10.25.620155 for bioRxiv preprint.
How to cite: pLenti-mEtfdh-AAA6 was a gift from Ivan Topisirovic (Addgene plasmid # 232317 ; http://n2t.net/addgene:232317 ; RRID:Addgene_232317)
